Addgene plasmid #63490: pFusB3-5
Purpose: Encodes RVD positions 13-15 in TALEN assembly
Depositing lab: Stephen Ekker. Depositing organization: Mayo Foundation for Medical Education and Research. Publication: FusX: A rapid one-step TALE assembly system for genome science. Ma AC, McNulty MS, Tanya PL, Jarryd CM, Martinez-Galvez G, Argue DP, Lee HB, Urban MD, Bullard CE, Blackburn PR, Man TK, Clark KJ, Ekker SC. Hum Gene Ther. 2016 Jun;27(6):451-63. doi: 10.1089/hum.2015.172 PubMed 26854857.
Backbone
  Vector backbone: FusB3
  Backbone size w/o insert (bp): 2991
  Vector type: TALEN
Growth in bacteria
  Bacterial resistance: Spectinomycin, 50 μg/mL
  Growth temperature: 37°C
  Growth strain: DH5alpha
  Copy number: High Copy
Gene/Insert
  Gene/Insert name: NI HD NI (alt name: B3_ACA)
  Species: Synthetic
  Mutation: none
  Cloning method: Restriction Enzyme; 5′ cloning site BsaI (destroyed during cloning); 3′ cloning site BsaI (destroyed during cloning)
  Sequencing primers: 5′ pCR8_F1; 3′ pCR8_R1
Terms and licenses: Academic/Nonprofit Terms; Industry Terms: Not Available to Industry
How to cite: pFusB3-5 was a gift from Stephen Ekker (Addgene plasmid # 63490 ; http://n2t.net/addgene:63490 ; RRID:Addgene_63490)
