[The description below was written by a language model from this plasmid's Addgene catalogue record.]
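Description:
pFusB3-5 is a bacterial library plasmid from the FusX system, a kit designed for rapid one-step assembly of TALE repeat arrays. It is built on the FusB3 backbone (about 3 kb without the insert), is classed as a TALEN-type vector, and is maintained in E. coli as a high-copy plasmid under spectinomycin selection. The record gives no feature table, so the origin of replication and other backbone elements are not stated. The listed sequencing primers are of the pCR8 type, but the record does not otherwise describe where the backbone came from.

The insert is a synthetic, pre-assembled trimer of TALE repeats carrying the repeat-variable diresidues NI, HD and NI. Under the standard TALE recognition code, NI specifies adenine and HD specifies cytosine, so this module reads the triplet ACA, matching its alternative name B3_ACA. It was cloned into the backbone through BsaI sites that were destroyed in the process, as is typical of Golden Gate cloning with type IIS enzymes.

The module is designated for RVD positions 13 to 15 of a TALE array. A user picks the plasmid from each positional library whose triplet matches the corresponding part of the target DNA sequence, then combines the chosen modules to build a full-length DNA-binding domain. The plasmid has no expression function of its own, and the record lists no promoter, tag or reporter. It serves purely as a building block for custom TALENs and related TALE fusion proteins used in genome editing.
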