>Addgene plasmid #63490 | pFusB3-5 | depositor partial sequence | sequence record 105498 | pFUSB3_ACA
AGTCTTAAGCGTCTCATGGCCTGACCCCGGACCAAGTGGTGGCTATCGCCAGCAACATTGGCGGCAAGCA
AGCGCTCGAAACGGTGCAGCGGCTGTTGCCGGTGCTGTGCCAGGACCATGGCCTGACTCCGGACCAAGTG
GTGGCTATCGCCAGCCACGATGGCGGCAAGCAAGCGCTCGAAACGGTGCAGCGGCTGTTGCCGGTGCTGT
GCCAGGACCATGGCCTGACCCCGGACCAAGTGGTGGCTATCGCCAGCAACATTGGCGGCAAGCAAGCGCT
CGAAACGGTGCAGCGGCTGTTGCCGGTGCTGTGCCAGGACCATGGCCTGACCCCGGACCAAGTGGTGGCT
ATCGAGACGTC
