>Addgene plasmid #63490 | pFusB3-5 | depositor partial sequence | sequence record 105499 | FusB3
CGTCTCATGGCCTGACCCCGGACCAAGTGGTGGCTATCGAGACCGGCGCCGCTACAGGGCGCGTCCCATT
CGCCATTCAGGCTGCGCAACTGTTGGGAAGGGCGATCGGTGCGGGCCTCTTCGCTATTACGCCAGCTGGC
GAAAGGGGGATGTGCTGCAAGGCGATTAAGTTGGGTAACGCCAGGGTTTTCCCAGTCACGACGTTGTAAA
ACGACGGCCAGTGAGCGCGCGTAATACGACTCACTATAGGGCGAATTGGGTACCGGGCCCCCCCTCGAGG
TCCTCCAGCTTTTGTTCCCTTTAGTGAGGGTTAATTGCGCGCTTGGCGTAATCATGGTCATAGCTGTTTC
CTGTGTGAAATTGTTATCCGCTCACAATTCCACACAACATACGAGCCGGAAGCATAAAGTGTAAAGCCTG
GGGTGCCTAATGAGTGAGCTAACTCACATTAATTGCGTTGCGCTCACTGCCCGCTTTCCACCGGTGGTCT
CGCCAGGACCATGGCCTGACCCCGGACCAAGTGGTGGCTATCGAGACGTCTAGACCAGCCAGGACAGAAA
TGCCTCGACTTCGCTGCTACCCAAGGTTGCCGGGTGACGCACACCGTGGAAACGGATGAAGGCACGAACC
CAGTGGACATAAGCCTGTTCGGTTCGTAAGCTGTAATGCAAGTAGCGTATGCGCTCACGCAACTGGTCCA
GAACCTTGACCGAACGCAGCGGTGGTAACGGCGCAGTGGCGGTTTTCATGGCTTGTTATGACTGTTTTTT
TGGGGTACAGTCTATGCCTCGGGCATCCAAGCAGCAAGCGCGTTACGCCGTGGGTCGATGTTTGATGTTA
TGGAGCAGCAACGATGTTACGCAGCAGGGCAGTCGCCCTAAAACAAAGTTAAACATTATGAGGGAAGCGG
TGATCGCCGAAGTATCGACTCAACTATCAGAGGTAGTTGGCGTCATCGAGCGCCATCTCGAACCGACGTT
GCTGGCCGTACATTTGTACGGCTCCGCAGTGGATGGCGGCCTGAAGCCACACAGTGATATTGATTTGCTG
GTTACGGTGACCGTAAGGCTTGATGAAACAACGCGGCGAGCTTTGATCAACGACCTTTTGGAAACTTCGG
CTTCCCCTGGAGAGAGCGAGATTCTCCGCGCTGTAGAAGTCACCATTGTTGTGCACGACGACATCATTCC
GTGGCGTTATCCAGCTAAGCGCGAACTGCAATTTGGAGAATGGCAGCGCAATGACATTCTTGCAGGTATC
TTCGAGCCAGCCACGATCGACATTGATCTGGCTATCTTGCTGACAAAAGCAAGAGAACATAGCGTTGCCT
TGGTAGGTCCAGCGGCGGAGGAACTCTTTGATCCGGTTCCTGAACAGGATCTATTTGAGGCGCTAAATGA
AACCTTAACGCTATGGAACTCGCCGCCCGACTGGGCTGGCGATGAGCGAAATGTAGTGCTTACGTTGTCC
CGCATTTGGTACAGCGCAGTAACCGGCAAAATCGCGCCGAAGGATGTCGCTGCCGACTGGGCAATGGAGC
GCCTGCCGGCCCAGTATCAGCCCGTCATACTTGAAGCTAGACAGGCTTATCTTGGACAAGAAGAAGATCG
CTTGGCCTCGCGCGCAGATCAGTTGGAAGAATTTGTCCACTACGTGAAAGGCGAGATCACCAAGGTAGTC
GGCAAATAACCCTCGAGCCACCCATGACCAAAATCCCTTAACGTGAGTTACGCGTCGTTCCACTGAGCGT
CAGACCCCGTAGAAAAGATCAAAGGATCTTCTTGAGATCCTTTTTTTCTGCGCGTAATCTGCTGCTTGCA
AACAAAAAAACCACCGCTACCAGCGGTGGTTTGTTTGCCGGATCAAGAGCTACCAACTCTTTTTCCGAAG
GTAACTGGCTTCAGCAGAGCGCAGATACCAAATACTGTCCTTCTAGTGTAGCCGTAGTTAGGCCACCACT
TCAAGAACTCTGTAGCACCGCCTACATACCTCGCTCTGCTAATCCTGTTACCAGTGGCTGCTGCCAGTGG
CGATAAGTCGTGTCTTACCGGGTTGGACTCAAGACGATAGTTACCGGATAAGGCGCAGCGGTCGGGCTGA
ACGGGGGGTTCGTGCACACAGCCCAGCTTGGAGCGAACGACCTACACCGAACTGAGATACCTACAGCGTG
AGCATTGAGAAAGCGCCACGCTTCCCGAAGGGAGAAAGGCGGACAGGTATCCGGTAAGCGGCAGGGTCGG
AACAGGAGAGCGCACGAGGGAGCTTCCAGGGGGAAACGCCTGGTATCTTTATAGTCCTGTCGGGTTTCGC
CACCTCTGACTTGAGCGTCGATTTTTGTGATGCTCGTCAGGGGGGCGGAGCCTATGGAAAAACGCCAGCA
ACGCGGCCTTTTTACGGTTCCTGGCCTTTTGCTGGCCTTTTGCTCACATGTTCTTTCCTGCGTTATCCCC
TGATTCTGTGGATAACCGTATTACCGCCTTTGAGTGAGCTGATACCGCTCGCCGCAGCCGAACGACCGAG
CGCAGCGAGTCAGTGAGCGAGGAAGCGGAAGAGCGCCCAATACGCAAACCGCCTCTCCCCGCGCGTTGGC
CGATTCATTAATGCAGCTGGCACGACAGGTTTCCCGACTGGAAAGCGGGCAGTGAGCGCAACGCAATTAA
TACGCGTACCGCTAGCCAGGAAGAGTTTGTAGAAACGCAAAAAGGCCATCCGTCAGGATGGCCTTCTGCT
TAGTTTGATGCCTGGCAGTTTATGGCGGGCGTCCTGCCCGCCACCCTCCGGGCCGTTGCTTCACAACGTT
CAAATCCGCTCCCGGCGGATTTGTCCTACTCAGGAGAGCGTTCACCGACAAACAACAGATAAAACGAAAG
GCCCAGTCTTCCGACTGAGCCTTTCGTTTTATTTGATGCCTGGCAGTTCCCTACTCTCGCGTTAACGCTA
GCATGGATGTTTTCCCAGTCACGACGTTGTAAAACGACGGCCAGTCTTAAG
