>Addgene plasmid #63490 | pFusB3-5 | addgene partial sequence | sequence record 116332 | pCR8_R1 5'-cgaaccgaacaggcttatgt-3'
GGTGTGCGTCACCCGGCAACCTTGGGTAGCAGCGAAGTCGAGGCATTTCTGTCCTGGCTGGTCTAGACGT
CTCGATAGCCACCACTTGGTCCGGGGTCAGGCCATGGTCCTGGCACAGCACCGGCAACAGCCGCTGCACC
GTTTCGAGCGCTTGCTTGCCGCCAATGTTGCTGGCGATAGCCACCACTTGGTCCGGGGTCAGGCCATGGT
CCTGGCACAGCACCGGCAACAGCCGCTGCACCGTTTCGAGCGCTTGCTTGCCGCCATCGTGGCTGGCGAT
AGCCACCACTTGGTCCGGAGTCAGGCCATGGTCCTGGCACAGCACCGGCAACAGCCGCTGCACCGTTTCG
AGCGCTTGCTTGCCGCCAATGTTGCTGGCGATAGCCACCACTTGGTCCGGGGTCAGGCCATGAGACGCTT
AAGACTGGCCGTCGTTTTACAACGTCGTGACTGGGAAAACATCCATGCTAGCGTTAACGCGAGAGTAGGG
AACTGCCAGGCATCAAATAAAACGAAAGGCTCAGTCGGAAGACTGGGCCTTTCGTTTTATCTGTTGTTTG
TCGGTGAACGCTCTCCTGAGTAGGACAAATCCGCCGGGAGCGGATTTGAACGTTGTGAAGCAACGGCCCG
GAGGGTGGCGGGCAGGACGCCCGCCATAAACTGCCAGGCATCAAACTAAGCAGAAGGCCATCCTGACGGA
TGGCCTTTTTGCGTTTCTACAAACTCTTCCTGGCTAGCGGTACGCGTATTAATTGCGTTGCGCTCACTGC
CCGCTTTCCA
